LOCUS       Exported 7233 bp ds-DNA circular SYN 12-MAY-2021
DEFINITION  mammalian expression, proximity labelling, mitochondrial
            relocalisation.
ACCESSION   .
VERSION     .
KEYWORDS    pY49
SOURCE      synthetic DNA construct
  ORGANISM  synthetic DNA construct
REFERENCE   1 (bases 1 to 7233)
  AUTHORS   Gillingham AK, Bertram J, Begum F, Munro S
  TITLE     In vivo identification of GTPase interactors by mitochondrial
            relocalization and proximity biotinylation.
  JOURNAL   Elife. 2019 Jul 11;8. pii: 45916. doi: 10.7554/eLife.45916.
  PUBMED    31294692
REFERENCE   2 (bases 1 to 7233)
  AUTHORS   .
  TITLE     Direct Submission
  JOURNAL   Exported May 12, 2021 from SnapGene Server 1.1.58
            http://www.snapgene.com
FEATURES             Location/Qualifiers
     source          1..7233
                     /organism="synthetic DNA construct"
                     /mol_type="other DNA"
     primer_bind     complement(44..63)
                     /label=pRS-marker
                     /note="pRS vectors, use to sequence yeast selectable
                     marker"
     enhancer        235..614
                     /label=CMV enhancer
                     /note="human cytomegalovirus immediate early enhancer"
     promoter        615..818
                     /label=CMV promoter
                     /note="human cytomegalovirus (CMV) immediate early
                     promoter"
     primer_bind     769..789
                     /label=CMV-F
                     /note="Human CMV immediate early promoter, forward primer"
     primer_bind     863..882
                     /label=T7
                     /note="T7 promoter, forward primer"
     promoter        863..881
                     /label=T7 promoter
                     /note="promoter for bacteriophage T7 RNA polymerase"
     CDS             1582..2547
                     /codon_start=1
                     /product="promiscuous R118G mutant of the E. coli biotin
                     protein ligase (Cronan, 2005)"
                     /label=BirA(R118G)
                     /note="also known as BirA* or BioID"
                     /translation="MDKDNTVPLKLIALLANGEFHSGEQLGETLGMSRAAINKHIQTLR
                     DWGVDVFTVPGKGYSLPEPIQLLNAKQILGQLDGGSVAVLPVIDSTNQYLLDRIGELKS
                     GDACIAEYQQAGRGGRGRKWFSPFGANLYLSMFWRLEQGPAAAIGLSLVIGIVMAEVLR
                     KLGADKVRVKWPNDLYLQDRKLAGILVELTGKTGDAAQIVIGAGINMAMRRVEESVVNQ
                     GWITLQEAGINLDRNTLAAMLIRELRAALELFEQEGLAPYLSRWEKLDNFINRPVKLII
                     GDKEIFGISRGIDKQGALLLEQDGIIKPWMGGEISLRSAEK"
     CDS             2578..2604
                     /codon_start=1
                     /product="HA (human influenza hemagglutinin) epitope tag"
                     /label=HA
                     /translation="YPYDVPDYA"
     primer_bind     complement(2824..2841)
                     /label=BGH-rev
                     /note="Bovine growth hormone terminator, reverse primer.
                     Also called BGH reverse"
     polyA_signal    2830..3054
                     /label=bGH poly(A) signal
                     /note="bovine growth hormone polyadenylation signal"
     rep_origin      3100..3528
                     /direction=RIGHT
                     /label=f1 ori
                     /note="f1 bacteriophage origin of replication; arrow
                     indicates direction of (+) strand synthesis"
     primer_bind     complement(3187..3206)
                     /label=F1ori-R
                     /note="F1 origin, reverse primer"
     primer_bind     3397..3418
                     /label=F1ori-F
                     /note="F1 origin, forward primer"
     primer_bind     complement(3537..3557)
                     /label=pBABE 3'
                     /note="SV40 enhancer, reverse primer for pBABE vectors"
     promoter        3542..3871
                     /label=SV40 promoter
                     /note="SV40 enhancer and early promoter"
     rep_origin      3722..3857
                     /label=SV40 ori
                     /note="SV40 origin of replication"
     primer_bind     3784..3803
                     /label=SV40pro-F
                     /note="SV40 promoter/origin, forward primer"
     CDS             3938..4732
                     /codon_start=1
                     /gene="aph(3')-II (or nptII)"
                     /product="aminoglycoside phosphotransferase from Tn5"
                     /label=NeoR/KanR
                     /note="confers resistance to neomycin, kanamycin, and G418
                     (Geneticin(R))"
                     /translation="MIEQDGLHAGSPAAWVERLFGYDWAQQTIGCSDAAVFRLSAQGRP
                     VLFVKTDLSGALNELQDEAARLSWLATTGVPCAAVLDVVTEAGRDWLLLGEVPGQDLLS
                     SHLAPAEKVSIMADAMRRLHTLDPATCPFDHQAKHRIERARTRMEAGLVDQDDLDEEHQ
                     GLAPAELFARLKARMPDGEDLVVTHGDACLPNIMVENGRFSGFIDCGRLGVADRYQDIA
                     LATRDIAEELGGEWADRFLVLYGIAAPDSQRIAFYRLLDEFF"
     primer_bind     complement(3992..4011)
                     /label=Neo-R
                     /note="Neomycin resistance gene, reverse primer"
     primer_bind     4602..4621
                     /label=Neo-F
                     /note="Neomycin resistance gene, forward primer"
     polyA_signal    4906..5027
                     /label=SV40 poly(A) signal
                     /note="SV40 polyadenylation signal"
     primer_bind     complement(4943..4962)
                     /label=SV40pA-R
                     /note="SV40 polyA, reverse primer"
     primer_bind     4997..5016
                     /label=EBV-rev
                     /note="SV40 polyA terminator, reverse primer"
     primer_bind     complement(5076..5092)
                     /label=M13 rev
                     /note="common sequencing primer, one of multiple similar
                     variants"
     primer_bind     complement(5076..5092)
                     /label=M13 Reverse
                     /note="In lacZ gene. Also called M13-rev"
     primer_bind     complement(5089..5111)
                     /label=M13/pUC Reverse
                     /note="In lacZ gene"
     protein_bind    5100..5116
                     /label=lac operator
                     /bound_moiety="lac repressor encoded by lacI"
                     /note="The lac repressor binds to the lac operator to
                     inhibit transcription in E. coli. This inhibition can be
                     relieved by adding lactose or
                     isopropyl-beta-D-thiogalactopyranoside (IPTG)."
     promoter        complement(5124..5154)
                     /label=lac promoter
                     /note="promoter for the E. coli lac operon"
     protein_bind    5169..5190
                     /label=CAP binding site
                     /bound_moiety="E. coli catabolite activator protein"
                     /note="CAP binding activates transcription in the presence
                     of cAMP."
     primer_bind     complement(5307..5324)
                     /label=L4440
                     /note="L4440 vector, forward primer"
     rep_origin      complement(5478..6066)
                     /direction=LEFT
                     /label=ori
                     /note="high-copy-number ColE1/pMB1/pBR322/pUC origin of
                     replication"
     primer_bind     complement(5558..5577)
                     /label=pBR322ori-F
                     /note="pBR322 origin, forward primer"
     CDS             complement(6237..7097)
                     /codon_start=1
                     /gene="bla"
                     /product="beta-lactamase"
                     /label=AmpR
                     /note="confers resistance to ampicillin, carbenicillin, and
                     related antibiotics"
                     /translation="MSIQHFRVALIPFFAAFCLPVFAHPETLVKVKDAEDQLGARVGYI
                     ELDLNSGKILESFRPEERFPMMSTFKVLLCGAVLSRIDAGQEQLGRRIHYSQNDLVEYS
                     PVTEKHLTDGMTVRELCSAAITMSDNTAANLLLTTIGGPKELTAFLHNMGDHVTRLDRW
                     EPELNEAIPNDERDTTMPVAMATTLRKLLTGELLTLASRQQLIDWMEADKVAGPLLRSA
                     LPAGWFIADKSGAGERGSRGIIAALGPDGKPSRIVVIYTTGSQATMDERNRQIAEIGAS
                     LIKHW"
     primer_bind     6860..6879
                     /label=Amp-R
                     /note="Ampicillin resistance gene, reverse primer"
     promoter        complement(7098..7202)
                     /gene="bla"
                     /label=AmpR promoter
ORIGIN
        1 gacggatcgg gagatctccc gatcccctat ggtgcactct cagtacaatc tgctctgatg
       61 ccgcatagtt aagccagtat ctgctccctg cttgtgtgtt ggaggtcgct gagtagtgcg
      121 cgagcaaaat ttaagctaca acaaggcaag gcttgaccga caattgcatg aagaatctgc
      181 ttagggttag gcgttttgcg ctgcttcgcg atgtacgggc cagatatacg cgttgacatt
      241 gattattgac tagttattaa tagtaatcaa ttacggggtc attagttcat agcccatata
      301 tggagttccg cgttacataa cttacggtaa atggcccgcc tggctgaccg cccaacgacc
      361 cccgcccatt gacgtcaata atgacgtatg ttcccatagt aacgccaata gggactttcc
      421 attgacgtca atgggtggag tatttacggt aaactgccca cttggcagta catcaagtgt
      481 atcatatgcc aagtacgccc cctattgacg tcaatgacgg taaatggccc gcctggcatt
      541 atgcccagta catgacctta tgggactttc ctacttggca gtacatctac gtattagtca
      601 tcgctattac catggtgatg cggttttggc agtacatcaa tgggcgtgga tagcggtttg
      661 actcacgggg atttccaagt ctccacccca ttgacgtcaa tgggagtttg ttttggcacc
      721 aaaatcaacg ggactttcca aaatgtcgta acaactccgc cccattgacg caaatgggcg
      781 gtaggcgtgt acggtgggag gtctatataa gcagagctct ctggctaact agagaaccca
      841 ctgcttactg gcttatcgaa attaatacga ctcactatag ggagacccaa gctggctagc
      901 aagcttaccg gtaggacaat ggggacccgg gacgacgagt acgactacct attcaaagtg
      961 gtgctcatcg gggactcagg cgtgggcaag aacaacctgc tgtcgcgctt cacccgcaac
     1021 gagttcaacc tggagagcaa gagcaccatc ggcgtggagt tcgccacccg cagcatccag
     1081 gtggacggca agaccatcaa ggcgcagatc tgggacaccg ctggccagga gcgctaccgc
     1141 gccatcacct ccgcgtacta ccgtggtgca gtgggcgccc tgctggtgta cgacatcgcc
     1201 aagcacctga cctatgagaa cgtggagcgc tggctgaagg agctgcggga ccacgcagac
     1261 agcaacatcg tcatcatgct ggtgggcaac aagagtgacc tgcgccacct gcgggctgtg
     1321 cccactgacg aggcccgcgc cttcgcagaa aagaacaact tgtccttcat cgagaccgca
     1381 gccttggatt ccactaacgt agaggaagca ttcaagaaca tcctcacaga gatctaccgc
     1441 atcgtgtcac agaaacagat cgcagaccgt gctgcccacg acgagtcccc ggggaacaac
     1501 gtggtggaca tcagcgtgcc gcccaccacg gacggacaga agcccaacaa gctgcaggaa
     1561 ttcggagccg gagctggtac catggacaag gacaacaccg tgcccctgaa gctgatcgcc
     1621 ctgctggcca acggcgagtt ccactctggc gagcagctgg gagagaccct gggaatgagc
     1681 agagccgcca tcaacaagca catccagaca ctgagagact ggggagtgga cgtgttcacc
     1741 gtgcctggca agggctacag cctgcctgag cctatccagc tgctgaacgc caagcagatc
     1801 ctgggacagc tggatggcgg aagcgtggcc gtgctgcctg tgatcgactc caccaatcag
     1861 tacctgctgg acagaatcgg agagctgaag tccggcgacg cctgcatcgc cgagtaccag
     1921 caggctggca gaggaggcag aggacggaag tggttcagcc cattcggagc caacctgtac
     1981 ctgtccatgt tctggagact ggagcaggga cctgctgctg ccatcggact gagtctggtg
     2041 atcggaatcg tgatggccga ggtgctgaga aagctgggag ccgacaaggt gagagtgaag
     2101 tggcctaatg acctgtacct ccaggaccgc aagctggctg gcatcctggt ggagctgaca
     2161 ggcaagacag gcgatgccgc tcagatcgtg atcggagccg gaatcaacat ggccatgaga
     2221 agagtggagg agagcgtggt gaaccagggc tggatcaccc tgcaggaggc tggcatcaac
     2281 ctggaccgga acaccctggc cgccatgctg atcagagagc tgagagccgc tctggagctg
     2341 ttcgagcagg agggactggc tccttacctg agcagatggg agaagctgga caacttcatc
     2401 aacagacctg tgaagctgat catcggcgac aaggaaatct tcggcatctc cagaggaatc
     2461 gacaagcagg gagctctgct gctggagcag gacggaatca tcaagccctg gatgggcgga
     2521 gaaatctccc tgagaagcgc agagaaggga tccgtcgacg gagccggtgc tggcgcatac
     2581 ccctacgacg tgcccgacta cgcaggctcc gcagttccag cggtagaaat cacccacacc
     2641 ttctgggaaa ggaacctgcc ctctgtttct ggcctgctga agatcattgg attttccaca
     2701 tcagtaactg ccctggggtt tgtgctgtac aaatacaagc tcctgccacg gtcttgaccc
     2761 ggggatatcc agcacagtgg cggccgctcg agtctagagg gcccgtttaa acccgctgat
     2821 cagcctcgac tgtgccttct agttgccagc catctgttgt ttgcccctcc cccgtgcctt
     2881 ccttgaccct ggaaggtgcc actcccactg tcctttccta ataaaatgag gaaattgcat
     2941 cgcattgtct gagtaggtgt cattctattc tggggggtgg ggtggggcag gacagcaagg
     3001 gggaggattg ggaagacaat agcaggcatg ctggggatgc ggtgggctct atggcttctg
     3061 aggcggaaag aaccagctgg ggctctaggg ggtatccccn nnnnnnnnnn nnnnnnnnnn
     3121 nnnnnnnnnn nnnnnnnnnn nnnnnnnnnn nnnnnnnnnn nnnnnnnnnn nnnnnnnnnn
     3181 nnnnnnnnnn nnnnnnnnnn nnnnnnnnnn nnnnnnnnnn nnncnnnnnn nnnnnnnnnn
     3241 nnnnnnnnnn nnnnnnnnnn nnnnnnnnnn nnnnnnnnnn nnnnnnnnnn nnnnnnnnnn
     3301 nnnnnnnnnn nnnnnannnn nnnnnnnnnn nnnnnnnnnn nnnnnnnnnn nnnnnnnnnn
     3361 nnnnnccttt gacgttggag tccacgttct ttaatagtgg actcttgttc caaactggaa
     3421 caacactcaa ccctatctcg gtctattctt ttgatttata agggattttg ccgatttcgg
     3481 cctattggtt aaaaaatgag ctgatttaac aaaaatttaa cgcgaattaa ttctgtggaa
     3541 tgtgtgtcag ttagggtgtg gaaagtcccc aggctcccca gcaggcagaa gtatgcaaag
     3601 catgcatctc aattagtcag caaccaggtg tggaaagtcc ccaggctccc cagcaggcag
     3661 aagtatgcaa agcatgcatc tcaattagtc agcaaccata gtcccgcccc taactccgcc
     3721 catcccgccc ctaactccgc ccagttccgc ccattctccg ccccatggct gactaatttt
     3781 ttttatttat gcagaggccg aggccgcctc tgcctctgag ctattccaga agtagtgagg
     3841 aggctttttt ggaggcctag gcttttgcaa aaagctcccg ggagcttgta tatccatttt
     3901 cggatctgat caagagacag gatgaggatc gtttcgcatg attgaacaag atggattgca
     3961 cgcaggttct ccggccgctt gggtggagag gctattcggc tatgactggg cacaacagac
     4021 aatcggctgc tctgatgccg ccgtgttccg gctgtcagcg caggggcgcc cggttctttt
     4081 tgtcaagacc gacctgtccg gtgccctgaa tgaactgcag gacgaggcag cgcggctatc
     4141 gtggctggcc acgacgggcg ttccttgcgc agctgtgctc gacgttgtca ctgaagcggg
     4201 aagggactgg ctgctattgg gcgaagtgcc ggggcaggat ctcctgtcat ctcaccttgc
     4261 tcctgccgag aaagtatcca tcatggctga tgcaatgcgg cggctgcata cgcttgatcc
     4321 ggctacctgc ccattcgacc accaagcgaa acatcgcatc gagcgagcac gtactcggat
     4381 ggaagccggt cttgtcgatc aggatgatct ggacgaagag catcaggggc tcgcgccagc
     4441 cgaactgttc gccaggctca aggcgcgcat gcccgacggc gaggatctcg tcgtgaccca
     4501 tggcgatgcc tgcttgccga atatcatggt ggaaaatggc cgcttttctg gattcatcga
     4561 ctgtggccgg ctgggtgtgg cggaccgcta tcaggacata gcgttggcta cccgtgatat
     4621 tgctgaagag cttggcggcg aatgggctga ccgcttcctc gtgctttacg gtatcgccgc
     4681 tcccgattcg cagcgcatcg ccttctatcg ccttcttgac gagttcttct gagcgggact
     4741 ctggggttcg aaatgaccga ccaagcgacg cccaacctgc catcacgaga tttcgattcc
     4801 accgccgcct tctatgaaag gttgggcttc ggaatcgttt tccgggacgc cggctggatg
     4861 atcctccagc gcggggatct catgctggag ttcttcgccc accccaactt gtttattgca
     4921 gcttataatg gttacaaata aagcaatagc atcacaaatt tcacaaataa agcatttttt
     4981 tcactgcatt ctagttgtgg tttgtccaaa ctcatcaatg tatcttatca tgtctgtata
     5041 ccgtcgacct ctagctagag cttggcgtaa tcatggtcat agctgtttcc tgtgtgaaat
     5101 tgttatccgc tcacaattcc acacaacata cgagccggaa gcataaagtg taaagcctgg
     5161 ggtgcctaat gagtgagcta actcacatta attgcgttgc gctcactgcc cgctttccag
     5221 tcgggaaacc tgtcgtgcca gctgcattaa tgaatcggcc aacgcgcggg gagaggcggt
     5281 ttgcgtattg ggcgctcttc cgcttcctcg ctcactgact cgctgcgctc ggtcgttcgg
     5341 ctgcggcgag cggtatcagc tcactcaaag gcggtaatac ggttatccac agaatcaggg
     5401 gataacgcag gaaagaacat gtgagcaaaa ggccagcaaa aggccaggaa ccgtaaaaag
     5461 gccgcgttgc tggcgttttt ccataggctc cgcccccctg acgagcatca caaaaatcga
     5521 cgctcaagtc agaggtggcg aaacccgaca ggactataaa gataccaggc gtttccccct
     5581 ggaagctccc tcgtgcgctc tcctgttccg accctgccgc ttaccggata cctgtccgcc
     5641 tttctccctt cgggaagcgt ggcgctttct catagctcac gctgtaggta tctcagttcg
     5701 gtgtaggtcg ttcgctccaa gctgggctgt gtgcacgaac cccccgttca gcccgaccgc
     5761 tgcgccttat ccggtaacta tcgtcttgag tccaacccgg taagacacga cttatcgcca
     5821 ctggcagcag ccactggtaa caggattagc agagcgaggt atgtaggcgg tgctacagag
     5881 ttcttgaagt ggtggcctaa ctacggctac actagaagaa cagtatttgg tatctgcgct
     5941 ctgctgaagc cagttacctt cggaaaaaga gttggtagct cttgatccgg caaacaaacc
     6001 accgctggta gcggtggttt ttttgtttgc aagcagcaga ttacgcgcag aaaaaaagga
     6061 tctcaagaag atcctttgat cttttctacg gggtctgacg ctcagtggaa cgaaaactca
     6121 cgttaaggga ttttggtcat gagattatca aaaaggatct tcacctagat ccttttaaat
     6181 taaaaatgaa gttttaaatc aatctaaagt atatatgagt aaacttggtc tgacagttac
     6241 caatgcttaa tcagtgaggc acctatctca gcgatctgtc tatttcgttc atccatagtt
     6301 gcctgactcc ccgtcgtgta gataactacg atacgggagg gcttaccatc tggccccagt
     6361 gctgcaatga taccgcgaga cccacgctca ccggctccag atttatcagc aataaaccag
     6421 ccagccggaa gggccgagcg cagaagtggt cctgcaactt tatccgcctc catccagtct
     6481 attaattgtt gccgggaagc tagagtaagt agttcgccag ttaatagttt gcgcaacgtt
     6541 gttgccattg ctacaggcat cgtggtgtca cgctcgtcgt ttggtatggc ttcattcagc
     6601 tccggttccc aacgatcaag gcgagttaca tgatccccca tgttgtgcaa aaaagcggtt
     6661 agctccttcg gtcctccgat cgttgtcaga agtaagttgg ccgcagtgtt atcactcatg
     6721 gttatggcag cactgcataa ttctcttact gtcatgccat ccgtaagatg cttttctgtg
     6781 actggtgagt actcaaccaa gtcattctga gaatagtgta tgcggcgacc gagttgctct
     6841 tgcccggcgt caatacggga taataccgcg ccacatagca gaactttaaa agtgctcatc
     6901 attggaaaac gttcttcggg gcgaaaactc tcaaggatct taccgctgtt gagatccagt
     6961 tcgatgtaac ccactcgtgc acccaactga tcttcagcat cttttacttt caccagcgtt
     7021 tctgggtgag caaaaacagg aaggcaaaat gccgcaaaaa agggaataag ggcgacacgg
     7081 aaatgttgaa tactcatact cttccttttt caatattatt gaagcattta tcagggttat
     7141 tgtctcatga gcggatacat atttgaatgt atttagaaaa ataaacaaat aggggttccg
     7201 cgcacatttc cccgaaaagt gccacctgac gtc
//
